>Addgene plasmid #197153 | pAAV-CAG-iRFP682-P2A-GFP | addgene full sequence | sequence record 387120 | Addgene Partial NGS Result
TATCTACGTAGCCATGCTCTAGGAAGAGTACCATTGACGTCAATAATGACGTATGTTCCCATAGTAACGC
CAATAGGGACTTTCCATTGACGTCAATGGGTGGAGTATTTACGGTAAACTGCCCACTTGGCAGTACATCA
AGTGTATCATATGCCAAGTACGCCCCCTATTGACGTCAATGACGGTAAATGGCCCGCCTGGCATTATGCC
CAGTACATGACCTTATGGGACTTTCCTACTTGGCAGTACATCTACGTATTAGTCATCGCTATTACCATGG
TCGAGGTGAGCCCCACGTTCTGCTTCACTCTCCCCATCTCCCCCCCCTCCCCACCCCCAATTTTGTATTT
ATTTATTTTTTAATTATTTTGTGCAGCGATGGGGGCGGGGGGGGGGGGGGGGCGCGCGCCAGGCGGGGCG
GGGCGGGGCGAGGGGCGGGGCGGGGCGAGGCGGAGAGGTGCGGCGGCAGCCAATCAGAGCGGCGCGCTCC
GAAAGTTTCCTTTTATGGCGAGGCGGCGGCGGCGGCGGCCCTATAAAAAGCGAAGCGCGCGGCGGGCGGG
AGTCGCTGCGCGCTGCCTTCGCCCCGTGCCCCGCTCCGCCGCCGCCTCGCGCCGCCCGCCCCGGCTCTGA
CTGACCGCGTTACTCCCACAGGTGAGCGGGCGGGACGGCCCTTCTCCTCCGGGCTGTAATTAGCGCTTGG
TTTAATGACGGCTTGTTTCTTTTCTGTGGCTGCGTGAAAGCCTTGAGGGGCTCCGGGAGGGCCCTTTGTG
CGGGGGGAGCGGCTCGGGGCTGTCCGCGGGGGGACGGCTGCCTTCGGGGGGGACGGGGCAGGGCGGGGTT
CGGCTTCTGGCGTGTGACCGGCGGCTCTAGAGCCTCTGCTAACCATGTTCATGCCTTCTTCTTTTTCCTA
CAGCTCCTGGGCAACGTGCTGGTTATTGTGCTGTCTCATCATTTTGGCAAAGAATTGGATCCGGTACCGC
CACCATGGCGGAAGGATCCGTCGCCAGGCAGCCTGACCTCTTGACCTGCGACGATGAGCCGATCCATATC
CCCGGTGCCATCCAACCGCATGGACTGCTGCTCGCCCTCGCCGCCGACATGACGATCGTTGCCGGCAGCG
ACAACCTTCCCGAACTCACCGGACTGGCGATCGGCGCCCTGATCGGCCGCTCTGCGGCCGATGTCTTCGA
CTCGGAGACGCACAACCGTCTGACGATCGCCTTGGCCGAGCCCGGGGCGGCCGTCGGAGCACCGATCACT
GTCGGCTTCACGATGCGAAAGGACGCAGGCTTCATCGGCTCCTGGCATCGCCATGATCAGCTCATCTTCC
TCGAGCTCGAGCCTCCCCAGCGGGACGTCGCCGAGCCGCAGGCGTTCTTCCGCCGCACCAACAGCGCCAT
CCGCCGCCTGCAGGCCGCCGAAACCTTGGAAAGCGCCTGCGCCGCCGCGGCGCAAGAGGTGCGGAAGATT
ACCGGCTTCGATCGGGTGATGATCTATCGCTTCGCCTCCGACTTCAGCGGGGTGGTGATCGCAGAGGATC
GATGCGCCGAGGTCGAGTCAAAACTAGGCCTGCACTATCCTGCCTCAGCGGTGCCGGCGCAGGCCCGTCG
GCTCTATACCATCAACCCGGTACGGATCATTCCCGATATCAATTATCGGCCGGTGCCGGTCACCCCAGAC
CTCAATCCGGTCACCGGGCGGCCGATTGATCTTAGCTTCGCCATCCTGCGCAGCGTCTCGCCCTGCCATT
TGGAGTTCATGCGCAACATAGGCATGCACGGCACGATGTCGATCTCGATTTTGCGCGGCGAGCGACTGTG
GGGATTGATCGTTTGCCATCACCGAACGCCGTACTACGTCGATCTCGATGGCCGCCAAGCCTGCGAGCTA
GTCGCCCAGGTTCTGGCCTGGCAGATCGGCGTGATGGAAGAGCGACCGGTTCACGTGGGAAGTGGGGCTA
CAAACTTCTCACTGCTGAAACAGGCCGGGGATGTGGAGGAAAACCCAGGACCACACGTGACTAGTGTGAG
CAAGGGCGAGGAGCTGTTCACCGGGGTGGTGCCCATCCTGGTCGAGCTGGACGGCGACGTAAACGGCCAC
AAGTTCAGCGTGTCCGGCGAGGGCGAGGGCGATGCCACCTACGGCAAGCTGACCCTGAAGTTCATCTGCA
CCACCGGCAAGCTGCCCGTGCCCTGGCCCACCCTCGTGACCACCCTGACCTACGGCGTGCAGTGCTTCAG
CCGCTACCCCGACCACATGAAGCAGCACGACTTCTTCAAGTCCGCCATGCCCGAAGGCTACGTCCAGGAG
CGCACCATCTTCTTCAAGGACGACGGCAACTACAAGACCCGCGCCGAGGTGAAGTTCGAGGGCGACACCC
TGGTGAACCGCATCGAGCTGAAGGGCATCGACTTCAAGGAGGACGGCAACATCCTGGGGCACAAGCTGGA
GTACAACTACAACAGCCACAACGTCTATATCATGGCCGACAAGCAGAAGAACGGCATCAAGGTGAACTTC
AAGATCCGCCACAACATCGAGGACGGCAGCGTGCAGCTCGCCGACCACTACCAGCAGAACACCCCCATCG
GCGACGGCCCCGTGCTGCTGCCCGACAACCACTACCTGAGCACCCAGTCCGCCCTGAGCAAAGACCCCAA
CGAGAAGCGCGATCACATGGTCCTGCTGGAGTTCGTGACCGCCGCCGGGATCACTCTCGGCATGGACGAG
CTGTACAAGTAAGAATTCGATATCAAGCTTATCGATAATCAACCTCTGGATTACAAAATTTGTGAAAGAT
TGACTGGTATTCTTAACTATGTTGCTCCTTTTACGCTATGTGGATACGCTGCTTTAATGCCTTTGTATCA
TGCTATTGCTTCCCGTATGGCTTTCATTTTCTCCTCCTTGTATAAATCCTGGTTGCTGTCTCTTTATGAG
GAGTTGTGGCCCGTTGTCAGGCAACGTGGCGTGGTGTGCACTGTGTTTGCTGACGCAACCCCCACTGGTT
GGGGCATTGCCACCACCTGTCAGCTCCTTTCCGGGACTTTCGCTTTCCCCCTCCCTATTGCCACGGCGGA
ACTCATCGCCGCCTGCCTTGCCCGCTGCTGGACAGGGGCTCGGCTGTTGGGCACTGACAATTCCGTGGTG
TTGTCGGGGAAATCATCGTCCTTTCCTTGGCTGCTCGCCTGTGTTGCCACCTGGATTCTGCGCGGGACGT
CCTTCTGCTACGTCCCTTCGGCCCTCAATCCAGCGGACCTTCCTTCCCGCGGCCTGCTGCCGGCTCTGCG
GCCTCTTCCGCGTCTTCGCCTTCGCCCTCAGACGAGTCGGATCTCCCTTTGGGCCGCCTCCCCGCATCGA
TACCGTCGACCCGGGCGGCCGCTTCGAGCAGACATGATAAGATACATTGATGAGTTTGGACAAACCACAA
CTAGAATGCAGTGAAAAAAATGCTTTATTTGTGAAATTTGTGATGCTATTGCTTTATTTGTAACCATTAT
AAGCTGCAATAAACAAGTTAACAACAACAATTGCATTCATTTTATGTTTCAGGTTCAGGGGGAGATGTGG
GAGGTTTTTTAAAGCAAGTAAAACCTCTACAAATGTGGTAAAATCGATAAGGATCTTCCTAGAGCATGGC
TACGTAGATAAGTAGCATGGCGGGTTAATCATTAACTACAAGGAACCCCTAGTGATGGAGTTGGCCACTC
CCTCTCTGCGCGCTCGCTCGCTCACTGACTCGCTGCGCTCGGTCGTTCGGCTGCGGCGAGCGGTATCAGC
TCACTCAAAGGCGGTAATACGGTTATCCACAGAATCAGGGGATAACGCAGGAAAGAACATGTGAGCAAAA
GGCCAGCAAAAGGCCAGGAACCGTAAAAAGGCCGCGTTGCTGGCGTTTTTCCATAGGCTCCGCCCCCCTG
ACGAGCATCACAAAAATCGACGCTCAAGTCAGAGGTGGCGAAACCCGACAGGACTATAAAGATACCAGGC
GTTTCCCCCTGGAAGCTCCCTCGTGCGCTCTCCTGTTCCGACCCTGCCGCTTACCGGATACCTGTCCGCC
TTTCTCCCTTCGGGAAGCGTGGCGCTTTCTCATAGCTCACGCTGTAGGTATCTCAGTTCGGTGTAGGTCG
TTCGCTCCAAGCTGGGCTGTGTGCACGAACCCCCCGTTCAGCCCGACCGCTGCGCCTTATCCGGTAACTA
TCGTCTTGAGTCCAACCCGGTAAGACACGACTTATCGCCACTGGCAGCAGCCACTGGTAACAGGATTAGC
AGAGCGAGGTATGTAGGCGGTGCTACAGAGTTCTTGAAGTGGTGGCCTAACTACGGCTACACTAGAAGAA
CAGTATTTGGTATCTGCGCTCTGCTGAAGCCAGTTACCTTCGGAAAAAGAGTTGGTAGCTCTTGATCCGG
CAAACAAACCACCGCTGGTAGCGGTGGTTTTTTTGTTTGCAAGCAGCAGATTACGCGCAGAAAAAAAGGA
TCTCAAGAAGATCCTTTGATCTTTTCTACGGGGTCTGACGCTCAGTGGAACGAAAACTCACGTTAAGGGA
TTTTGGTCATGAGATTATCAAAAAGGATCTTCACCTAGATCCTTTTAAATTAAAAATGAAGTTTTAAATC
AATCTAAAGTATATATGAGTAAACTTGGTCTGACAGTTACCAATGCTTAATCAGTGAGGCACCTATCTCA
GCGATCTGTCTATTTCGTTCATCCATAGTTGCCTGACTCCCCGTCGTGTAGATAACTACGATACGGGAGG
GCTTACCATCTGGCCCCAGTGCTGCAATGATACCGCGAGACCCACGCTCACCGGCTCCAGATTTATCAGC
AATAAACCAGCCAGCCGGAAGGGCCGAGCGCAGAAGTGGTCCTGCAACTTTATCCGCCTCCATCCAGTCT
ATTAATTGTTGCCGGGAAGCTAGAGTAAGTAGTTCGCCAGTTAATAGTTTGCGCAACGTTGTTGCCATTG
CTACAGGCATCGTGGTGTCACGCTCGTCGTTTGGTATGGCTTCATTCAGCTCCGGTTCCCAACGATCAAG
GCGAGTTACATGATCCCCCATGTTGTGCAAAAAAGCGGTTAGCTCCTTCGGTCCTCCGATCGTTGTCAGA
AGTAAGTTGGCCGCAGTGTTATCACTCATGGTTATGGCAGCACTGCATAATTCTCTTACTGTCATGCCAT
CCGTAAGATGCTTTTCTGTGACTGGTGAGTACTCAACCAAGTCATTCTGAGAATAGTGTATGCGGCGACC
GAGTTGCTCTTGCCCGGCGTCAATACGGGATAATACCGCGCCACATAGCAGAACTTTAAAAGTGCTCATC
ATTGGAAAACGTTCTTCGGGGCGAAAACTCTCAAGGATCTTACCGCTGTTGAGATCCAGTTCGATGTAAC
CCACTCGTGCACCCAACTGATCTTCAGCATCTTTTACTTTCACCAGCGTTTCTGGGTGAGCAAAAACAGG
AAGGCAAAATGCCGCAAAAAAGGGAATAAGGGCGACACGGAAATGTTGAATACTCATACTCTTCCTTTTT
CAATATTATTGAAGCATTTATCAGGGTTATTGTCTCATGAGCGGATACATATTTGAATGTATTTAGAAAA
ATAAACAAATAGGGGTTCCGCGCACATTTCCCCGAAAAGTGCCACCTAAATTGTAAGCGTTAATATTTTG
TTAAAATTCGCGTTAAATTTTTGTTAAATCAGCTCATTTTTTAACCAATAGGCCGAAATCGGCAAAATCC
CTTATAAATCAAAAGAATAGACCGAGATAGGGT
[37 nt withheld, positions 5774-5810]
AAAGAACGTGGACTCCAACGTCAAAGG
[49 nt withheld, positions 5838-5886]
T
[91 nt withheld, positions 5888-5978]
G
[124 nt withheld, positions 5980-6103]
CCCATTCGCCATTCAGGCTGCGCAACTGTTGGGAAGGGCGATCGGTGCGGGCCTCTTCGCTATTACGCCA
GCTGCGCGCTCGCTCGCTCACTGAGGCCGCCCGGGCAAAGCCCGGGCGTCGGGCGACCTTTGGTCGCCCG
GCCTCAGTGAGCGAGCGAGCGCGCAGAGAGGGAGTGGCCAACTCCATCACTAGGGGTTCCTTGTAGTTAA
TGATTAACCCGCCATGCTACT
Features (pLannotate 1.2.2; 18 found; start..end, strand, type, name):
     31..279     +  enhancer       CMV enhancer (fragment): human cytomegalovirus immediate early enhancer
    281..558     +  promoter       chicken β-actin promoter: No description available
    559..694     +  intron         hybrid intron (fragment): hybrid between chicken β-actin (CBA) and minute virus of mice (MMV) introns (Gray et al., 2011)
    783..913     +  intron         chimeric intron (fragment): chimera between introns from chicken β-actin and rabbit β-globin
    911..973     +  CDS            HBB (fragment): HBB_LEPEU - Experimental evidence at protein level: Swiss-Prot protein existence level 1. Involved in oxygen transport from the lung to the various peripheral tissues. From Lepus europaeus (European hare).
    985..1932    +  CDS            iRFP682: iRFP682 is a basic (constitutively fluorescent) near ir fluorescent protein published in 2013, derived from Rhodopseudomonas palustris. It has low acid sensitivity. It requires the cofactor biliverdin for fluorescence.
   2026..2742    +  CDS            EGFP: the original enhanced GFP (Yang et al., 1996) mammalian codon-optimized
   2743..2767    +  misc_feature   MCS (fragment): pBluescript multiple cloning site
   2767..3355    +  misc_feature   WPRE: woodchuck hepatitis virus posttranscriptional regulatory element
   3398..3519    -  polyA_signal   SV40 poly(A) signal: SV40 polyadenylation signal
   3542..3610    -  CDS            large T antigen (fragment): large T antigen from SV40 (simian virus 40)
   3681..3738    +  repeat_region  AAV2 ITR (fragment): inverted terminal repeat of adeno-associated virus serotype 2 inverted
   3898..4486    -  rep_origin     ori: high-copy-number ColE1/pMB1/pBR322/pUC origin of replication
   4657..5517    -  CDS            AmpR: β-lactamase; bla; confers resistance to ampicillin, carbenicillin, and related antibiotics
   5518..5622    -  promoter       AmpR promoter: bla
   5675..6103    -  rep_origin     f1 ori (sequence partly withheld): f1 bacteriophage origin of replication; arrow indicates direction of (+) strand synthesis
   6108..6177    -  CDS            lacZα (fragment): LacZα fragment of β-galactosidase; lacZ fragment
   6172..6304    -  repeat_region  AAV2 ITR (fragment): inverted terminal repeat of adeno-associated virus serotype 2 inverted
