[The description below was written by a language model from this plasmid's Addgene catalogue record and pLannotate feature annotations shown in this document.]
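Description:
pAAV-CAG-iRFP682-P2A-GFP is an adeno-associated virus transfer plasmid built on the pAAV-CAG-WPRE backbone for expressing a two-colour fluorescent reporter in mammalian cells. It is maintained in E. coli through a high-copy ColE1/pUC-type origin and selected with ampicillin via the β-lactamase gene and its own promoter. An f1 phage origin is also present. The expression cassette lies between two AAV2 inverted terminal repeats, the elements needed for replication and packaging of the cassette into AAV particles. Both ITRs are annotated only as fragments, which may reflect that the sequence comes from a partial NGS assembly and that such repeats are hard to sequence.

Transcription is driven by the CAG promoter, seen in the feature table as a CMV enhancer fragment, the chicken β-actin promoter and chimeric β-actin/β-globin intron sequence. The short rabbit-like β-globin "CDS" hit is most likely part of this promoter-intron unit. The open reading frame encodes iRFP682, a near-infrared fluorescent protein derived from a Rhodopseudomonas palustris bacteriophytochrome that requires biliverdin as a cofactor. It is followed by a gap consistent with the P2A sequence named in the insert, which is not annotated separately, and then EGFP. The 2A peptide causes ribosomal skipping, so the two proteins are made from one transcript in roughly equal amounts, letting green fluorescence serve as an internal reference for expression level. A WPRE enhances transcript stability and expression, and an SV40 polyadenylation signal follows it, annotated on the reverse strand. The catalogue lists mouse as the insert species, although neither fluorescent protein is of mouse origin. The associated work concerns quantitative comparison of near-infrared fluorescent proteins, which fits this normalised design.
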