Addgene plasmid #197153: pAAV-CAG-iRFP682-P2A-GFP
Purpose: Expresses the protein of iRFP682-P2A-GFP in mammalian cells
Depositing lab: Kiryl Piatkevich. Depositing organization: Westlake University. Publication: Quantitative assessment of near-infrared fluorescent proteins. Zhang H, Papadaki S, Sun X, Wang X, Drobizhev M, Yao L, Rehbock M, Koster RW, Wu L, Namikawa K, Piatkevich KD. Nat Methods. 2023 Sep 4. doi: 10.1038/s41592-023-01975-z. PubMed 37666982.
Backbone
  Vector backbone: pAAV-CAG-WPRE
  Vector type: AAV
Growth in bacteria
  Bacterial resistance: Ampicillin, 100 μg/mL
  Growth temperature: 37°C
  Growth strain: NEB Stable
  Copy number: High Copy
Gene/Insert
  Gene/Insert name: iRFP682-P2A-GFP
  Species: M. musculus (mouse)
  Cloning method: Gibson Cloning
Terms and licenses: Academic/Nonprofit Terms; Industry Terms: Not Available to Industry
Depositor comments: Please visit https://www.researchsquare.com/article/rs-797586/v1 for preprint.
How to cite: pAAV-CAG-iRFP682-P2A-GFP was a gift from Kiryl Piatkevich (Addgene plasmid # 197153 ; http://n2t.net/addgene:197153 ; RRID:Addgene_197153)
